>Addgene plasmid #131525 | Ad-MKP-3 C293S | addgene full sequence | sequence record 256922 | Addgene NGS Result
CATCATCAATAATATACCTTATTTTGGATTGAAGCCAATATGATAATGAGGGGGTGGAGTTTGTGACGTG
GCGCGGGGCGTGGGAACGGGGCGGGTGACGTAGTAGTGTGGCGGAAGTGTGATGTTGCAAGTGTGGCGGA
ACACATGTAAGCGACGGATGTGGCAAAAGTGACGTTTTTGGTGTGCGCCGGTGTACACAGGAAGTGACAA
TTTTCGCGCGGTTTTAGGCGGATGTTGTAGTAAATTTGGGCGTAACCGAGTAAGATTTGGCCATTTTCGC
GGGAAAACTGAATAAGAGGAAGTGAAATCTGAATAATTTTGTGTTACTCATAGCGCGTAATATTTGTCTA
GGGCCGCGGGGACTTTGACCGTTTACGTGGAGACTCGCCCAGGTGTTTTTCTCAGGTGTTTTCCGCGTTC
CGGGTCAAAGTTGGCGTTTTATTATTATAGTCAGTCGAAGCTTGGATCCGGTACCTCTAGAATTCTCGAG
CGGCCGCTAGCGACATCGGATCTCCCGATCCCCTATGGTGCACTCTCAGTACAATCTGCTCTGATGCCGC
ATAGTTAAGCCAGTATCTGCTCCCTGCTTGTGTGTTGGAGGTCGCTGAGTAGTGCGCGAGCAAAATTTAA
GCTACAACAAGGCAAGGCTTGACCGACAATTGCATGAAGAATCTGCTTAGGGTTAGGCGTTTTGCGCTGC
TTCGCGATGTACGGGCCAGATATACGCGTTGACATTGATTATTGACTAGTTATTAATAGTAATCAATTAC
GGGGTCATTAGTTCATAGCCCATATATGGAGTTCCGCGTTACATAACTTACGGTAAATGGCCCGCCTGGC
TGACCGCCCAACGACCCCCGCCCATTGACGTCAATAATGACGTATGTTCCCATAGTAACGCCAATAGGGA
CTTTCCATTGACGTCAATGGGTGGAGTATTTACGGTAAACTGCCCACTTGGCAGTACATCAAGTGTATCA
TATGCCAAGTACGCCCCCTATTGACGTCAATGACGGTAAATGGCCCGCCTGGCATTATGCCCAGTACATG
ACCTTATGGGACTTTCCTACTTGGCAGTACATCTACGTATTAGTCATCGCTATTACCATGGTGATGCGGT
TTTGGCAGTACATCAATGGGCGTGGATAGCGGTTTGACTCACGGGGATTTCCAAGTCTCCACCCCATTGA
CGTCAATGGGAGTTTGTTTTGGCACCAAAATCAACGGGACTTTCCAAAATGTCGTAACAACTCCGCCCCA
TTGACGCAAATGGGCGGTAGGCGTGTACGGTGGGAGGTCTATATAAGCAGAGCTCTCTGGCTAACTAGAG
AACCCACTGCTTACTGGCTTATCGAAATTAATACGACTCACTATAGGGAGACCCAAGCTGGCTAGTTAAG
CTATCAACAAGTTTGTACAAAAAAGCAGGCTCCGCGGCCGCCCCCTTCACCCTGCAGCTCGACCCCCATG
ATAGATACGCTCAGACCCGTGCCCTTCGCGTCGGAAATGGCGATCTGCAAGACGGTGTCGTGGCTCAACG
AGCAGCTGGAGCTGGGCAACGAACGGCTTCTGCTGATGGACTGCCGACCACAGGAGCTGTACGAGTCGTC
ACACATCGAATCTGCCATTAATGTGGCCATCCCCGGCATCATGCTGCGGCGTCTGCAGAAGGGCAACCTG
CCCGTGCGTGCGCTCTTCACGCGCTGCGAGGACCGGGACCGCTTTACCAGGCGCTGCGGCACCGACACCG
TGGTGCTGTACGACGAGAATAGCAGCGACTGGAATGAGAACACTGGTGGAGAGTCGGTCCTCGGGCTGCT
GCTCAAGAAACTCAAAGACGAGGGCTGCCGGGCGTTCTACCTGGAAGGTGGCTTCAGTAAGTTCCAGGCC
GAGTTCGCCCTGCACTGCGAGACCAATCTAGACGGCTCGTGCAGCAGCAGTTCCCCGCCTTTGCCAGTGC
TGGGGCTCGGGGGCCTGCGGATCAGCTCGGACTCTTCCTCGGACATTGAGTCTGACCTTGACCGAGACCC
CAATAGTGCAACGGACTCTGATGGCAGCCCGCTGTCCAACAGCCAGCCTTCCTTCCCGGTGGAGATTTTG
CCCTTCCTTTACCTGGGCTGTGCCAAGGACTCGACCAACTTGGACGTGTTGGAAGAGTTTGGCATCAAGT
ACATCTTGAATGTCACCCCCAATTTGCCCAATCTGTTTGAGAATGCGGGCGAGTTCAAATACAAGCAAAT
TCCTATCTCGGATCACTGGAGCCAAAACCTGTCCCAGTTTTTCCCTGAGGCCATTTCTTTCATAGATGAA
GCCCGAGGCAAAAACTGTGGTGTCCTGGTGCATAGCTTGGCAGGTATCAGCCGCTCTGTCACCGTGACAG
TGGCGTACCTCATGCAGAAGCTCAACCTGTCCATGAACGATGCTTACGACATTGTTAAGATGAAGAAGTC
CAACATCTCCCCCAACTTCAACTTCATGGGCCAGCTGCTTGACTTCGAAAGGACCCTGGGACTGAGCAGC
CCTTGTGACAACCGTGTCCCCACTCCGCAGCTGTACTTCACCACGCCCTCCAACCAGAACGTCTACCAGG
TGGACTCCCTGCAGTCTACGTGAAAGGCACCCACCTCAAGGGTGGGCGCGCCGACCCAGCTTTCTTGTAC
AAAGTGGTTGATCTAGAGGGCCCGCGGTTCGAAGGTAAGCCTATCCCTAACCCTCTCCTCGGTCTCGATT
CTACGCGTACCGGTTAGTAATGAGTTTAAACGGGGGAGGCTAACTGAAACACGGAAGGAGACAATACCGG
AAGGAACCCGCGCTATGACGGCAATAAAAAGACAGAATAAAACGCACGGGTGTTGGGTCGTTTGTTCATA
AACGCGGGGTTCGGTCCCAGGGCTGGCACTCTGTCGATACCCCACCGAGACCCCATTGGGGCCAATACGC
CCGCGTTTCTTCCTTTTCCCCACCCCACCCCCCAAGTTCGGGTGAAGGCCCAGGGCTCGCAGCCAACGTC
GGGGCGGCAGGCCCTGCCATAGCAGATCCGATTCGACAGATCACTGAAATGTGTGGGCGTGGCTTAAGGG
TGGGAAAGAATATATAAGGTGGGGGTCTTATGTAGTTTTGTATCTGTTTTGCAGCAGCCGCCGCCGCCAT
GAGCACCAACTCGTTTGATGGAAGCATTGTGAGCTCATATTTGACAACGCGCATGCCCCCATGGGCCGGG
GTGCGTCAGAATGTGATGGGCTCCAGCATTGATGGTCGCCCCGTCCTGCCCGCAAACTCTACTACCTTGA
CCTACGAGACCGTGTCTGGAACGCCGTTGGAGACTGCAGCCTCCGCCGCCGCTTCAGCCGCTGCAGCCAC
CGCCCGCGGGATTGTGACTGACTTTGCTTTCCTGAGCCCGCTTGCAAGCAGTGCAGCTTCCCGTTCATCC
GCCCGCGATGACAAGTTGACGGCTCTTTTGGCACAATTGGATTCTTTGACCCGGGAACTTAATGTCGTTT
CTCAGCAGCTGTTGGATCTGCGCCAGCAGGTTTCTGCCCTGAAGGCTTCCTCCCCTCCCAATGCGGTTTA
AAACATAAATAAAAAACCAGACTCTGTTTGGATTTGGATCAAGCAAGTGTCTTGCTGTCTTTATTTAGGG
GTTTTGCGCGCGCGGTAGGCCCGGGACCAGCGGTCTCGGTCGTTGAGGGTCCTGTGTATTTTTTCCAGGA
CGTGGTAAAGGTGACTCTGGATGTTCAGATACATGGGCATAAGCCCGTCTCTGGGGTGGAGGTAGCACCA
CTGCAGAGCTTCATGCTGCGGGGTGGTGTTGTAGATGATCCAGTCGTAGCAGGAGCGCTGGGCGTGGTGC
CTAAAAATGTCTTTCAGTAGCAAGCTGATTGCCAGGGGCAGGCCCTTGGTGTAAGTGTTTACAAAGCGGT
TAAGCTGGGATGGGTGCATACGTGGGGATATGAGATGCATCTTGGACTGTATTTTTAGGTTGGCTATGTT
CCCAGCCATATCCCTCCGGGGATTCATGTTGTGCAGAACCACCAGCACAGTGTATCCGGTGCACTTGGGA
AATTTGTCATGTAGCTTAGAAGGAAATGCGTGGAAGAACTTGGAGACGCCCTTGTGACCTCCAAGATTTT
CCATGCATTCGTCCATAATGATGGCAATGGGCCCACGGGCGGCGGCCTGGGCGAAGATATTTCTGGGATC
ACTAACGTCATAGTTGTGTTCCAGGATGAGATCGTCATAGGCCATTTTTACAAAGCGCGGGCGGAGGGTG
CCAGACTGCGGTATAATGGTTCCATCCGGCCCAGGGGCGTAGTTACCCTCACAGATTTGCATTTCCCACG
CTTTGAGTTCAGATGGGGGGATCATGTCTACCTGCGGGGCGATGAAGAAAACGGTTTCCGGGGTAGGGGA
GATCAGCTGGGAAGAAAGCAGGTTCCTGAGCAGCTGCGACTTACCGCAGCCGGTGGGCCCGTAAATCACA
CCTATTACCGGCTGCAACTGGTAGTTAAGAGAGCTGCAGCTGCCGTCATCCCTGAGCAGGGGGGCCACTT
CGTTAAGCATGTCCCTGACTCGCATGTTTTCCCTGACCAAATCCGCCAGAAGGCGCTCGCCGCCCAGCGA
TAGCAGTTCTTGCAAGGAAGCAAAGTTTTTCAACGGTTTGAGACCGTCCGCCGTAGGCATGCTTTTGAGC
GTTTGACCAAGCAGTTCCAGGCGGTCCCACAGCTCGGTCACCTGCTCTACGGCATCTCGATCCAGCATAT
CTCCTCGTTTCGCGGGTTGGGGCGGCTTTCGCTGTACGGCAGTAGTCGGTGCTCGTCCAGACGGGCCAGG
GTCATGTCTTTCCACGGGCGCAGGGTCCTCGTCAGCGTAGTCTGGGTCACGGTGAAGGGGTGCGCTCCGG
GCTGCGCGCTGGCCAGGGTGCGCTTGAGGCTGGTCCTGCTGGTGCTGAAGCGCTGCCGGTCTTCGCCCTG
CGCGTCGGCCAGGTAGCATTTGACCATGGTGTCATAGTCCAGCCCCTCCGCGGCGTGGCCCTTGGCGCGC
AGCTTGCCCTTGGAGGAGGCGCCGCACGAGGGGCAGTGCAGACTTTTGAGGGCGTAGAGCTTGGGCGCGA
GAAATACCGATTCCGGGGAGTAGGCATCCGCGCCGCAGGCCCCGCAGACGGTCTCGCATTCCACGAGCCA
GGTGAGCTCTGGCCGTTCGGGGTCAAAAACCAGGTTTCCCCCATGCTTTTTGATGCGTTTCTTACCTCTG
GTTTCCATGAGCCGGTGTCCACGCTCGGTGACGAAAAGGCTGTCCGTGTCCCCGTATACAGACTTGAGAG
GCCTGTCCTCGAGCGGTGTTCCGCGGTCCTCCTCGTATAGAAACTCGGACCACTCTGAGACAAAGGCTCG
CGTCCAGGCCAGCACGAAGGAGGCTAAGTGGGAGGGGTAGCGGTCGTTGTCCACTAGGGGGTCCACTCGC
TCCAGGGTGTGAAGACACATGTCGCCCTCTTCGGCATCAAGGAAGGTGATTGGTTTGTAGGTGTAGGCCA
CGTGACCGGGTGTTCCTGAAGGGGGGCTATAAAAGGGGGTGGGGGCGCGTTCGTCCTCACTCTCTTCCGC
ATCGCTGTCTGCGAGGGCCAGCTGTTGGGGTGAGTACTCCCTCTGAAAAGCGGGCATGACTTCTGCGCTA
AGATTGTCAGTTTCCAAAAACGAGGAGGATTTGATATTCACCTGGCCCGCGGTGATGCCTTTGAGGGTGG
CCGCATCCATCTGGTCAGAAAAGACAATCTTTTTGTTGTCAAGCTTGGTGGCAAACGACCCGTAGAGGGC
GTTGGACAGCAACTTGGCGATGGAGCGCAGGGTTTGGTTTTTGTCGCGATCGGCGCGCTCCTTGGCCGCG
ATGTTTAGCTGCACGTATTCGCGCGCAACGCACCGCCATTCGGGAAAGACGGTGGTGCGCTCGTCGGGCA
CCAGGTGCACGCGCCAACCGCGGTTGTGCAGGGTGACAAGGTCAACGCTGGTGGCTACCTCTCCGCGTAG
GCGCTCGTTGGTCCAGCAGAGGCGGCCGCCCTTGCGCGAGCAGAATGGCGGTAGGGGGTCTAGCTGCGTC
TCGTCCGGGGGGTCTGCGTCCACGGTAAAGACCCCGGGCAGCAGGCGCGCGTCGAAGTAGTCTATCTTGC
ATCCTTGCAAGTCTAGCGCCTGCTGCCATGCGCGGGCGGCAAGCGCGCGCTCGTATGGGTTGAGTGGGGG
ACCCCATGGCATGGGGTGGGTGAGCGCGGAGGCGTACATGCCGCAAATGTCGTAAACGTAGAGGGGCTCT
CTGAGTATTCCAAGATATGTAGGGTAGCATCTTCCACCGCGGATGCTGGCGCGCACGTAATCGTATAGTT
CGTGCGAGGGAGCGAGGAGGTCGGGACCGAGGTTGCTACGGGCGGGCTGCTCTGCTCGGAAGACTATCTG
CCTGAAGATGGCATGTGAGTTGGATGATATGGTTGGACGCTGGAAGACGTTGAAGCTGGCGTCTGTGAGA
CCTACCGCGTCACGCACGAAGGAGGCGTAGGAGTCGCGCAGCTTGTTGACCAGCTCGGCGGTGACCTGCA
CGTCTAGGGCGCAGTAGTCCAGGGTTTCCTTGATGATGTCATACTTATCCTGTCCCTTTTTTTTCCACAG
CTCGCGGTTGAGGACAAACTCTTCGCGGTCTTTCCAGTACTCTTGGATCGGAAACCCGTCGGCCTCCGAA
CGGTAAGAGCCTAGCATGTAGAACTGGTTGACGGCCTGGTAGGCGCAGCATCCCTTTTCTACGGGTAGCG
CGTATGCCTGCGCGGCCTTCCGGAGCGAGGTGTGGGTGAGCGCAAAGGTGTCCCTGACCATGACTTTGAG
GTACTGGTATTTGAAGTCAGTGTCGTCGCATCCGCCCTGCTCCCAGAGCAAAAAGTCCGTGCGCTTTTTG
GAACGCGGATTTGGCAGGGCGAAGGTGACATCGTTGAAGAGTATCTTTCCCGCGCGAGGCATAAAGTTGC
GTGTGATGCGGAAGGGTCCCGGCACCTCGGAACGGTTGTTAATTACCTGGGCGGCGAGCACGATCTCGTC
AAAGCCGTTGATGTTGTGGCCCACAATGTAAAGTTCCAAGAAGCGCGGGATGCCCTTGATGGAAGGCAAT
TTTTTAAGTTCCTCGTAGGTGAGCTCTTCAGGGGAGCTGAGCCCGTGCTCTGAAAGGGCCCAGTCTGCAA
GATGAGGGTTGGAAGCGACGAATGAGCTCCACAGGTCACGGGCCATTAGCATTTGCAGGTGGTCGCGAAA
GGTCCTAAACTGGCGACCTATGGCCATTTTTTCTGGGGTGATGCAGTAGAAGGTAAGCGGGTCTTGTTCC
CAGCGGTCCCATCCAAGGTTCGCGGCTAGGTCTCGCGCGGCAGTCACTAGAGGCTCATCTCCGCCGAACT
TCATGACCAGCATGAAGGGCACGAGCTGCTTCCCAAAGGCCCCCATCCAAGTATAGGTCTCTACATCGTA
GGTGACAAAGAGACGCTCGGTGCGAGGATGCGAGCCGATCGGGAAGAACTGGATCTCCCGCCACCAATTG
GAGGAGTGGCTATTGATGTGGTGAAAGTAGAAGTCCCTGCGACGGGCCGAACACTCGTGCTGGCTTTTGT
AAAAACGTGCGCAGTACTGGCAGCGGTGCACGGGCTGTACATCCTGCACGAGGTTGACCTGACGACCGCG
CACAAGGAAGCAGAGTGGGAATTTGAGCCCCTCGCCTGGCGGGTTTGGCTGGTGGTCTTCTACTTCGGCT
GCTTGTCCTTGACCGTCTGGCTGCTCGAGGGGAGTTACGGTGGATCGGACCACCACGCCGCGCGAGCCCA
AAGTCCAGATGTCCGCGCGCGGCGGTCGGAGCTTGATGACAACATCGCGCAGATGGGAGCTGTCCATGGT
CTGGAGCTCCCGCGGCGTCAGGTCAGGCGGGAGCTCCTGCAGGTTTACCTCGCATAGACGGGTCAGGGCG
CGGGCTAGATCCAGGTGATACCTAATTTCCAGGGGCTGGTTGGTGGCGGCGTCGATGGCTTGCAAGAGGC
CGCATCCCCGCGGCGCGACTACGGTACCGCGCGGCGGGCGGTGGGCCGCGGGGGTGTCCTTGGATGATGC
ATCTAAAAGCGGTGACGCGGGCGAGCCCCCGGAGGTAGGGGGGGCTCCGGACCCGCCGGGAGAGGGGGCA
GGGGCACGTCGGCGCCGCGCGCGGGCAGGAGCTGGTGCTGCGCGCGTAGGTTGCTGGCGAACGCGACGAC
GCGGCGGTTGATCTCCTGAATCTGGCGCCTCTGCGTGAAGACGACGGGCCCGGTGAGCTTGAACCTGAAA
GAGAGTTCGACAGAATCAATTTCGGTGTCGTTGACGGCGGCCTGGCGCAAAATCTCCTGCACGTCTCCTG
AGTTGTCTTGATAGGCGATCTCGGCCATGAACTGCTCGATCTCTTCCTCCTGGAGATCTCCGCGTCCGGC
TCGCTCCACGGTGGCGGCGAGGTCGTTGGAAATGCGGGCCATGAGCTGCGAGAAGGCGTTGAGGCCTCCC
TCGTTCCAGACGCGGCTGTAGACCACGCCCCCTTCGGCATCGCGGGCGCGCATGACCACCTGCGCGAGAT
TGAGCTCCACGTGCCGGGCGAAGACGGCGTAGTTTCGCAGGCGCTGAAAGAGGTAGTTGAGGGTGGTGGC
GGTGTGTTCTGCCACGAAGAAGTACATAACCCAGCGTCGCAACGTGGATTCGTTGATATCCCCCAAGGCC
TCAAGGCGCTCCATGGCCTCGTAGAAGTCCACGGCGAAGTTGAAAAACTGGGAGTTGCGCGCCGACACGG
TTAACTCCTCCTCCAGAAGACGGATGAGCTCGGCGACAGTGTCGCGCACCTCGCGCTCAAAGGCTACAGG
GGCCTCTTCTTCTTCTTCAATCTCCTCTTCCATAAGGGCCTCCCCTTCTTCTTCTTCTGGCGGCGGTGGG
GGAGGGGGGACACGGCGGCGACGACGGCGCACCGGGAGGCGGTCGACAAAGCGCTCGATCATCTCCCCGC
GGCGACGGCGCATGGTCTCGGTGACGGCGCGGCCGTTCTCGCGGGGGCGCAGTTGGAAGACGCCGCCCGT
CATGTCCCGGTTATGGGTTGGCGGGGGGCTGCCATGCGGCAGGGATACGGCGCTAACGATGCATCTCAAC
AATTGTTGTGTAGGTACTCCGCCGCCGAGGGACCTGAGCGAGTCCGCATCGACCGGATCGGAAAACCTCT
CGAGAAAGGCGTCTAACCAGTCACAGTCGCAAGGTAGGCTGAGCACCGTGGCGGGCGGCAGCGGGCGGCG
GTCGGGGTTGTTTCTGGCGGAGGTGCTGCTGATGATGTAATTAAAGTAGGCGGTCTTGAGACGGCGGATG
GTCGACAGAAGCACCATGTCCTTGGGTCCGGCCTGCTGAATGCGCAGGCGGTCGGCCATGCCCCAGGCTT
CGTTTTGACATCGGCGCAGGTCTTTGTAGTAGTCTTGCATGAGCCTTTCTACCGGCACTTCTTCTTCTCC
TTCCTCTTGTCCTGCATCTCTTGCATCTATCGCTGCGGCGGCGGCGGAGTTTGGCCGTAGGTGGCGCCCT
CTTCCTCCCATGCGTGTGACCCCGAAGCCCCTCATCGGCTGAAGCAGGGCTAGGTCGGCGACAACGCGCT
CGGCTAATATGGCCTGCTGCACCTGCGTGAGGGTAGACTGGAAGTCATCCATGTCCACAAAGCGGTGGTA
TGCGCCCGTGTTGATGGTGTAAGTGCAGTTGGCCATAACGGACCAGTTAACGGTCTGGTGACCCGGCTGC
GAGAGCTCGGTGTACCTGAGACGCGAGTAAGCCCTCGAGTCAAATACGTAGTCGTTGCAAGTCCGCACCA
GGTACTGGTATCCCACCAAAAAGTGCGGCGGCGGCTGGCGGTAGAGGGGCCAGCGTAGGGTGGCCGGGGC
TCCGGGGGCGAGATCTTCCAACATAAGGCGATGATATCCGTAGATGTACCTGGACATCCAGGTGATGCCG
GCGGCGGTGGTGGAGGCGCGCGGAAAGTCGCGGACGCGGTTCCAGATGTTGCGCAGCGGCAAAAAGTGCT
CCATGGTCGGGACGCTCTGGCCGGTCAGGCGCGCGCAATCGTTGACGCTCTAGACCGTGCAAAAGGAGAG
CCTGTAAGCGGGCACTCTTCCGTGGTCTGGTGGATAAATTCGCAAGGGTATCATGGCGGACGACCGGGGT
TCGAGCCCCGTATCCGGCCGTCCGCCGTGATCCATGCGGTTACCGCCCGCGTGTCGAACCCAGGTGTGCG
ACGTCAGACAACGGGGGAGTGCTCCTTTTGGCTTCCTTCCAGGCGCGGCGGCTGCTGCGCTAGCTTTTTT
GGCCACTGGCCGCGCGCAGCGTAAGCGGTTAGGCTGGAAAGCGAAAGCATTAAGTGGCTCGCTCCCTGTA
GCCGGAGGGTTATTTTCCAAGGGTTGAGTCGCGGGACCCCCGGTTCGAGTCTCGGACCGGCCGGACTGCG
GCGAACGGGGGTTTGCCTCCCCGTCATGCAAGACCCCGCTTGCAAATTCCTCCGGAAACAGGGACGAGCC
CCTTTTTTGCTTTTCCCAGATGCATCCGGTGCTGCGGCAGATGCGCCCCCCTCCTCAGCAGCGGCAAGAG
CAAGAGCAGCGGCAGACATGCAGGGCACCCTCCCCTCCTCCTACCGCGTCAGGAGGGGCGACATCCGCGG
TTGACGCGGCAGCAGATGGTGATTACGAACCCCCGCGGCGCCGGGCCCGGCACTACCTGGACTTGGAGGA
GGGCGAGGGCCTGGCGCGGCTAGGAGCGCCCTCTCCTGAGCGGCACCCAAGGGTGCAGCTGAAGCGTGAT
ACGCGTGAGGCGTACGTGCCGCGGCAGAACCTGTTTCGCGACCGCGAGGGAGAGGAGCCCGAGGAGATGC
GGGATCGAAAGTTCCACGCAGGGCGCGAGCTGCGGCATGGCCTGAATCGCGAGCGGTTGCTGCGCGAGGA
GGACTTTGAGCCCGACGCGCGAACCGGGATTAGTCCCGCGCGCGCACACGTGGCGGCCGCCGACCTGGTA
ACCGCATACGAGCAGACGGTGAACCAGGAGATTAACTTTCAAAAAAGCTTTAACAACCACGTGCGTACGC
TTGTGGCGCGCGAGGAGGTGGCTATAGGACTGATGCATCTGTGGGACTTTGTAAGCGCGCTGGAGCAAAA
CCCAAATAGCAAGCCGCTCATGGCGCAGCTGTTCCTTATAGTGCAGCACAGCAGGGACAACGAGGCATTC
AGGGATGCGCTGCTAAACATAGTAGAGCCCGAGGGCCGCTGGCTGCTCGATTTGATAAACATCCTGCAGA
GCATAGTGGTGCAGGAGCGCAGCTTGAGCCTGGCTGACAAGGTGGCCGCCATCAACTATTCCATGCTTAG
CCTGGGCAAGTTTTACGCCCGCAAGATATACCATACCCCTTACGTTCCCATAGACAAGGAGGTAAAGATC
GAGGGGTTCTACATGCGCATGGCGCTGAAGGTGCTTACCTTGAGCGACGACCTGGGCGTTTATCGCAACG
AGCGCATCCACAAGGCCGTGAGCGTGAGCCGGCGGCGCGAGCTCAGCGACCGCGAGCTGATGCACAGCCT
GCAAAGGGCCCTGGCTGGCACGGGCAGCGGCGATAGAGAGGCCGAGTCCTACTTTGACGCGGGCGCTGAC
CTGCGCTGGGCCCCAAGCCGACGCGCCCTGGAGGCAGCTGGGGCCGGACCTGGGCTGGCGGTGGCACCCG
CGCGCGCTGGCAACGTCGGCGGCGTGGAGGAATATGACGAGGACGATGAGTACGAGCCAGAGGACGGCGA
GTACTAAGCGGTGATGTTTCTGATCAGATGATGCAAGACGCAACGGACCCGGCGGTGCGGGCGGCGCTGC
AGAGCCAGCCGTCCGGCCTTAACTCCACGGACGACTGGCGCCAGGTCATGGACCGCATCATGTCGCTGAC
TGCGCGCAATCCTGACGCGTTCCGGCAGCAGCCGCAGGCCAACCGGCTCTCCGCAATTCTGGAAGCGGTG
GTCCCGGCGCGCGCAAACCCCACGCACGAGAAGGTGCTGGCGATCGTAAACGCGCTGGCCGAAAACAGGG
CCATCCGGCCCGACGAGGCCGGCCTGGTCTACGACGCGCTGCTTCAGCGCGTGGCTCGTTACAACAGCGG
CAACGTGCAGACCAACCTGGACCGGCTGGTGGGGGATGTGCGCGAGGCCGTGGCGCAGCGTGAGCGCGCG
CAGCAGCAGGGCAACCTGGGCTCCATGGTTGCACTAAACGCCTTCCTGAGTACACAGCCCGCCAACGTGC
CGCGGGGACAGGAGGACTACACCAACTTTGTGAGCGCACTGCGGCTAATGGTGACTGAGACACCGCAAAG
TGAGGTGTACCAGTCTGGGCCAGACTATTTTTTCCAGACCAGTAGACAAGGCCTGCAGACCGTAAACCTG
AGCCAGGCTTTCAAAAACTTGCAGGGGCTGTGGGGGGTGCGGGCTCCCACAGGCGACCGCGCGACCGTGT
CTAGCTTGCTGACGCCCAACTCGCGCCTGTTGCTGCTGCTAATAGCGCCCTTCACGGACAGTGGCAGCGT
GTCCCGGGACACATACCTAGGTCACTTGCTGACACTGTACCGCGAGGCCATAGGTCAGGCGCATGTGGAC
GAGCATACTTTCCAGGAGATTACAAGTGTCAGCCGCGCGCTGGGGCAGGAGGACACGGGCAGCCTGGAGG
CAACCCTAAACTACCTGCTGACCAACCGGCGGCAGAAGATCCCCTCGTTGCACAGTTTAAACAGCGAGGA
GGAGCGCATTTTGCGCTACGTGCAGCAGAGCGTGAGCCTTAACCTGATGCGCGACGGGGTAACGCCCAGC
GTGGCGCTGGACATGACCGCGCGCAACATGGAACCGGGCATGTATGCCTCAAACCGGCCGTTTATCAACC
GCCTAATGGACTACTTGCATCGCGCGGCCGCCGTGAACCCCGAGTATTTCACCAATGCCATCTTGAACCC
GCACTGGCTACCGCCCCCTGGTTTCTACACCGGGGGATTCGAGGTGCCCGAGGGTAACGATGGATTCCTC
TGGGACGACATAGACGACAGCGTGTTTTCCCCGCAACCGCAGACCCTGCTAGAGTTGCAACAGCGCGAGC
AGGCAGAGGCGGCGCTGCGAAAGGAAAGCTTCCGCAGGCCAAGCAGCTTGTCCGATCTAGGCGCTGCGGC
CCCGCGGTCAGATGCTAGTAGCCCATTTCCAAGCTTGATAGGGTCTCTTACCAGCACTCGCACCACCCGC
CCGCGCCTGCTGGGCGAGGAGGAGTACCTAAACAACTCGCTGCTGCAGCCGCAGCGCGAAAAAAACCTGC
CTCCGGCATTTCCCAACAACGGGATAGAGAGCCTAGTGGACAAGATGAGTAGATGGAAGACGTACGCGCA
GGAGCACAGGGACGTGCCAGGCCCGCGCCCGCCCACCCGTCGTCAAAGGCACGACCGTCAGCGGGGTCTG
GTGTGGGAGGACGATGACTCGGCAGACGACAGCAGCGTCCTGGATTTGGGAGGGAGTGGCAACCCGTTTG
CGCACCTTCGCCCCAGGCTGGGGAGAATGTTTTAAAAAAAAAAAAAGCATGATGCAAAATAAAAAACTCA
CCAAGGCCATGGCACCGAGCGTTGGTTTTCTTGTATTCCCCTTAGTATGCGGCGCGCGGCGATGTATGAG
GAAGGTCCTCCTCCCTCCTACGAGAGTGTGGTGAGCGCGGCGCCAGTGGCGGCGGCGCTGGGTTCTCCCT
TCGATGCTCCCCTGGACCCGCCGTTTGTGCCTCCGCGGTACCTGCGGCCTACCGGGGGGAGAAACAGCAT
CCGTTACTCTGAGTTGGCACCCCTATTCGACACCACCCGTGTGTACCTGGTGGACAACAAGTCAACGGAT
GTGGCATCCCTGAACTACCAGAACGACCACAGCAACTTTCTGACCACGGTCATTCAAAACAATGACTACA
GCCCGGGGGAGGCAAGCACACAGACCATCAATCTTGACGACCGGTCGCACTGGGGCGGCGACCTGAAAAC
CATCCTGCATACCAACATGCCAAATGTGAACGAGTTCATGTTTACCAATAAGTTTAAGGCGCGGGTGATG
GTGTCGCGCTTGCCTACTAAGGACAATCAGGTGGAGCTGAAATACGAGTGGGTGGAGTTCACGCTGCCCG
AGGGCAACTACTCCGAGACCATGACCATAGACCTTATGAACAACGCGATCGTGGAGCACTACTTGAAAGT
GGGCAGACAGAACGGGGTTCTGGAAAGCGACATCGGGGTAAAGTTTGACACCCGCAACTTCAGACTGGGG
TTTGACCCCGTCACTGGTCTTGTCATGCCTGGGGTATATACAAACGAAGCCTTCCATCCAGACATCATTT
TGCTGCCAGGATGCGGGGTGGACTTCACCCACAGCCGCCTGAGCAACTTGTTGGGCATCCGCAAGCGGCA
ACCCTTCCAGGAGGGCTTTAGGATCACCTACGATGATCTGGAGGGTGGTAACATTCCCGCACTGTTGGAT
GTGGACGCCTACCAGGCGAGCTTGAAAGATGACACCGAACAGGGCGGGGGTGGCGCAGGCGGCAGCAACA
GCAGTGGCAGCGGCGCGGAAGAGAACTCCAACGCGGCAGCCGCGGCAATGCAGCCGGTGGAGGACATGAA
CGATCATGCCATTCGCGGCGACACCTTTGCCACACGGGCTGAGGAGAAGCGCGCTGAGGCCGAAGCAGCG
GCCGAAGCTGCCGCCCCCGCTGCGCAACCCGAGGTCGAGAAGCCTCAGAAGAAACCGGTGATCAAACCCC
TGACAGAGGACAGCAAGAAACGCAGTTACAACCTAATAAGCAATGACAGCACCTTCACCCAGTACCGCAG
CTGGTACCTTGCATACAACTACGGCGACCCTCAGACCGGAATCCGCTCATGGACCCTGCTTTGCACTCCT
GACGTAACCTGCGGCTCGGAGCAGGTCTACTGGTCGTTGCCAGACATGATGCAAGACCCCGTGACCTTCC
GCTCCACGCGCCAGATCAGCAACTTTCCGGTGGTGGGCGCCGAGCTGTTGCCCGTGCACTCCAAGAGCTT
CTACAACGACCAGGCCGTCTACTCCCAACTCATCCGCCAGTTTACCTCTCTGACCCACGTGTTCAATCGC
TTTCCCGAGAACCAGATTTTGGCGCGCCCGCCAGCCCCCACCATCACCACCGTCAGTGAAAACGTTCCTG
CTCTCACAGATCACGGGACGCTACCGCTGCGCAACAGCATCGGAGGAGTCCAGCGAGTGACCATTACTGA
CGCCAGACGCCGCACCTGCCCCTACGTTTACAAGGCCCTGGGCATAGTCTCGCCGCGCGTCCTATCGAGC
CGCACTTTTTGAGCAAGCATGTCCATCCTTATATCGCCCAGCAATAACACAGGCTGGGGCCTGCGCTTCC
CAAGCAAGATGTTTGGCGGGGCCAAGAAGCGCTCCGACCAACACCCAGTGCGCGTGCGCGGGCACTACCG
CGCGCCCTGGGGCGCGCACAAACGCGGCCGCACTGGGCGCACCACCGTCGATGACGCCATCGACGCGGTG
GTGGAGGAGGCGCGCAACTACACGCCCACGCCGCCACCAGTGTCCACAGTGGACGCGGCCATTCAGACCG
TGGTGCGCGGAGCCCGGCGCTATGCTAAAATGAAGAGACGGCGGAGGCGCGTAGCACGTCGCCACCGCCG
CCGACCCGGCACTGCCGCCCAACGCGCGGCGGCGGCCCTGCTTAACCGCGCACGTCGCACCGGCCGACGG
GCGGCCATGCGGGCCGCTCGAAGGCTGGCCGCGGGTATTGTCACTGTGCCCCCCAGGTCCAGGCGACGAG
CGGCCGCCGCAGCAGCCGCGGCCATTAGTGCTATGACTCAGGGTCGCAGGGGCAACGTGTATTGGGTGCG
CGACTCGGTTAGCGGCCTGCGCGTGCCCGTGCGCACCCGCCCCCCGCGCAACTAGATTGCAAGAAAAAAC
TACTTAGACTCGTACTGTTGTATGTATCCAGCGGCGGCGGCGCGCAACGAAGCTATGTCCAAGCGCAAAA
TCAAAGAAGAGATGCTCCAGGTCATCGCGCCGGAGATCTATGGCCCCCCGAAGAAGGAAGAGCAGGATTA
CAAGCCCCGAAAGCTAAAGCGGGTCAAAAAGAAAAAGAAAGATGATGATGATGAACTTGACGACGAGGTG
GAACTGCTGCACGCTACCGCGCCCAGGCGACGGGTACAGTGGAAAGGTCGACGCGTAAAACGTGTTTTGC
GACCCGGCACCACCGTAGTCTTTACGCCCGGTGAGCGCTCCACCCGCACCTACAAGCGCGTGTATGATGA
GGTGTACGGCGACGAGGACCTGCTTGAGCAGGCCAACGAGCGCCTCGGGGAGTTTGCCTACGGAAAGCGG
CATAAGGACATGCTGGCGTTGCCGCTGGACGAGGGCAACCCAACACCTAGCCTAAAGCCCGTAACACTGC
AGCAGGTGCTGCCCGCGCTTGCACCGTCCGAAGAAAAGCGCGGCCTAAAGCGCGAGTCTGGTGACTTGGC
ACCCACCGTGCAGCTGATGGTACCCAAGCGCCAGCGACTGGAAGATGTCTTGGAAAAAATGACCGTGGAA
CCTGGGCTGGAGCCCGAGGTCCGCGTGCGGCCAATCAAGCAGGTGGCGCCGGGACTGGGCGTGCAGACCG
TGGACGTTCAGATACCCACTACCAGTAGCACCAGTATTGCCACCGCCACAGAGGGCATGGAGACACAAAC
GTCCCCGGTTGCCTCAGCGGTGGCGGATGCCGCGGTGCAGGCGGTCGCTGCGGCCGCGTCCAAGACCTCT
ACGGAGGTGCAAACGGACCCGTGGATGTTTCGCGTTTCAGCCCCCCGGCGCCCGCGCCGTTCGAGGAAGT
ACGGCGCCGCCAGCGCGCTACTGCCCGAATATGCCCTACATCCTTCCATTGCGCCTACCCCCGGCTATCG
TGGCTACACCTACCGCCCCAGAAGACGAGCAACTACCCGACGCCGAACCACCACTGGAACCCGCCGCCGC
CGTCGCCGTCGCCAGCCCGTGCTGGCCCCGATTTCCGTGCGCAGGGTGGCTCGCGAAGGAGGCAGGACCC
TGGTGCTGCCAACAGCGCGCTACCACCCCAGCATCGTTTAAAAGCCGGTCTTTGTGGTTCTTGCAGATAT
GGCCCTCACCTGCCGCCTCCGTTTCCCGGTGCCGGGATTCCGAGGAAGAATGCACCGTAGGAGGGGCATG
GCCGGCCACGGCCTGACGGGCGGCATGCGTCGTGCGCACCACCGGCGGCGGCGCGCGTCGCACCGTCGCA
TGCGCGGCGGTATCCTGCCCCTCCTTATTCCACTGATCGCCGCGGCGATTGGCGCCGTGCCCGGAATTGC
ATCCGTGGCCTTGCAGGCGCAGAGACACTGATTAAAAACAAGTTGCATGTGGAAAAATCAAAATAAAAAG
TCTGGACTCTCACGCTCGCTTGGTCCTGTAACTATTTTGTAGAATGGAAGACATCAACTTTGCGTCTCTG
GCCCCGCGACACGGCTCGCGCCCGTTCATGGGAAACTGGCAAGATATCGGCACCAGCAATATGAGCGGTG
GCGCCTTCAGCTGGGGCTCGCTGTGGAGCGGCATTAAAAATTTCGGTTCCACCGTTAAGAACTATGGCAG
CAAGGCCTGGAACAGCAGCACAGGCCAGATGCTGAGGGATAAGTTGAAAGAGCAAAATTTCCAACAAAAG
GTGGTAGATGGCCTGGCCTCTGGCATTAGCGGGGTGGTGGACCTGGCCAACCAGGCAGTGCAAAATAAGA
TTAACAGTAAGCTTGATCCCCGCCCTCCCGTAGAGGAGCCTCCACCGGCCGTGGAGACAGTGTCTCCAGA
GGGGCGTGGCGAAAAGCGTCCGCGCCCCGACAGGGAAGAAACTCTGGTGACGCAAATAGACGAGCCTCCC
TCGTACGAGGAGGCACTAAAGCAAGGCCTGCCCACCACCCGTCCCATCGCGCCCATGGCTACCGGAGTGC
TGGGCCAGCACACACCCGTAACGCTGGACCTGCCTCCCCCCGCCGACACCCAGCAGAAACCTGTGCTGCC
AGGCCCGACCGCCGTTGTTGTAACCCGTCCTAGCCGCGCGTCCCTGCGCCGCGCCGCCAGCGGTCCGCGA
TCGTTGCGGCCCGTAGCCAGTGGCAACTGGCAAAGCACACTGAACAGCATCGTGGGTCTGGGGGTGCAAT
CCCTGAAGCGCCGACGATGCTTCTGATAGCTAACGTGTCGTATGTGTGTCATGTATGCGTCCATGTCGCC
GCCAGAGGAGCTGCTGAGCCGCCGCGCGCCCGCTTTCCAAGATGGCTACCCCTTCGATGATGCCGCAGTG
GTCTTACATGCACATCTCGGGCCAGGACGCCTCGGAGTACCTGAGCCCCGGGCTGGTGCAGTTTGCCCGC
GCCACCGAGACGTACTTCAGCCTGAATAACAAGTTTAGAAACCCCACGGTGGCGCCTACGCACGACGTGA
CCACAGACCGGTCCCAGCGTTTGACGCTGCGGTTCATCCCTGTGGACCGTGAGGATACTGCGTACTCGTA
CAAGGCGCGGTTCACCCTAGCTGTGGGTGATAACCGTGTGCTGGACATGGCTTCCACGTACTTTGACATC
CGCGGCGTGCTGGACAGGGGCCCTACTTTTAAGCCCTACTCTGGCACTGCCTACAACGCCCTGGCTCCCA
AGGGTGCCCCAAATCCTTGCGAATGGGATGAAGCTGCTACTGCTCTTGAAATAAACCTAGAAGAAGAGGA
CGATGACAACGAAGACGAAGTAGACGAGCAAGCTGAGCAGCAAAAAACTCACGTATTTGGGCAGGCGCCT
TATTCTGGTATAAATATTACAAAGGAGGGTATTCAAATAGGTGTCGAAGGTCAAACACCTAAATATGCCG
ATAAAACATTTCAACCTGAACCTCAAATAGGAGAATCTCAGTGGTACGAAACAGAAATTAATCATGCAGC
TGGGAGAGTCCTAAAAAAGACTACCCCAATGAAACCATGTTACGGTTCATATGCAAAACCCACAAATGAA
AATGGAGGGCAAGGCATTCTTGTAAAGCAACAAAATGGAAAGCTAGAAAGTCAAGTGGAAATGCAATTTT
TCTCAACTACTGAGGCAGCCGCAGGCAATGGTGATAACTTGACTCCTAAAGTGGTATTGTACAGTGAAGA
TGTAGATATAGAAACCCCAGACACTCATATTTCTTACATGCCCACTATTAAGGAAGGTAACTCACGAGAA
CTAATGGGCCAACAATCTATGCCCAACAGGCCTAATTACATTGCTTTTAGGGACAATTTTATTGGTCTAA
TGTATTACAACAGCACGGGTAATATGGGTGTTCTGGCGGGCCAAGCATCGCAGTTGAATGCTGTTGTAGA
TTTGCAAGACAGAAACACAGAGCTTTCATACCAGCTTTTGCTTGATTCCATTGGTGATAGAACCAGGTAC
TTTTCTATGTGGAATCAGGCTGTTGACAGCTATGATCCAGATGTTAGAATTATTGAAAATCATGGAACTG
AAGATGAACTTCCAAATTACTGCTTTCCACTGGGAGGTGTGATTAATACAGAGACTCTTACCAAGGTAAA
ACCTAAAACAGGTCAGGAAAATGGATGGGAAAAAGATGCTACAGAATTTTCAGATAAAAATGAAATAAGA
GTTGGAAATAATTTTGCCATGGAAATCAATCTAAATGCCAACCTGTGGAGAAATTTCCTGTACTCCAACA
TAGCGCTGTATTTGCCCGACAAGCTAAAGTACAGTCCTTCCAACGTAAAAATTTCTGATAACCCAAACAC
CTACGACTACATGAACAAGCGAGTGGTGGCTCCCGGGCTAGTGGACTGCTACATTAACCTTGGAGCACGC
TGGTCCCTTGACTATATGGACAACGTCAACCCATTTAACCACCACCGCAATGCTGGCCTGCGCTACCGCT
CAATGTTGCTGGGCAATGGTCGCTATGTGCCCTTCCACATCCAGGTGCCTCAGAAGTTCTTTGCCATTAA
AAACCTCCTTCTCCTGCCGGGCTCATACACCTACGAGTGGAACTTCAGGAAGGATGTTAACATGGTTCTG
CAGAGCTCCCTAGGAAATGACCTAAGGGTTGACGGAGCCAGCATTAAGTTTGATAGCATTTGCCTTTACG
CCACCTTCTTCCCCATGGCCCACAACACCGCCTCCACGCTTGAGGCCATGCTTAGAAACGACACCAACGA
CCAGTCCTTTAACGACTATCTC
[453 nt withheld, positions 20323-20775]
CAGCCCATGAGCCGTCAGGTGGTGGATGATACTAAATACAAGGACTACCAACAGGTGGGCATCCTACACC
AACACAACAACTCTGGATTTGTTGGCTACCTTGCCCCCACCATGCGCGAAGGACAGGCCTACCCTGCTAA
CTTCCCCTATCCGCTTATAGGCAAGACCGCAGTTGACAGCATTACCCAGAAAAAGTTTCTTTGCGATCGC
ACCCTTTGGCGCATCCCATTCTCCAGTAACTTTATGTCCATGGGCGCACTCACAGACCTGGGCCAAAACC
TTCTCTACGCCAACTCCGCCCACGCGCTAGACATGACTTTTGAGGTGGATCCCATGGACGAGCCCACCCT
TCTTTATGTTTTGTTTGAAGTCTTTGACGTGGTCCGTGTGCACCAGCCGCACCGCGGCGTCATCGAAACC
GTGTACCTGCGCACGCCCTTCTCGGCCGGCAACGCCACAACATAAAGAAGCAAGCAACATCAACAACAGC
TGCCGCCATGGGCTCCAGTGAGCAGGAACTGAAAGCCATTGTCAAAGATCTTGGTTGTGGGCCATATTTT
TTGGGCACCTATGACAAGCGCTTTCCAGGCTTTGTTTCTCCACACAAGCTCGCCTGCGCCATAGTCAATA
CGGCCGGTCGCGAGACTGGGGGCGTACACTGGATGGCCTTTGCCTGGAACCCGCACTCAAAAACATGCTA
CCTCTTTGAGCCCTTTGGCTTTTCTGACCAGCGACTCAAGCAGGTTTACCAGTTTGAGTACGAGTCACTC
CTGCGCCGTAGCGCCATTGCTTCTTCCCCCGACCGCTGTATAACGCTGGAAAAGTCCACCCAAAGCGTAC
AGGGGCCCAACTCGGCCGCCTGTGGACTATTCTGCTGCATGTTTCTCCACGCCTTTGCCAACTGGCCCCA
AACTCCCATGGATCACAACCCCACCATGAACCTTATTACCGGGGTACCCAACTCCATGCTCAACAGTCCC
CAGGTACAGCCCACCCTGCGTCGCAACCAGGAACAGCTCTACAGCTTCCTGGAGCGCCACTCGCCCTACT
TCCGCAGCCACAGTGCGCAGATTAGGAGCGCCACTTCTTTTTGTCACTTGAAAAACATGTAAAAATAATG
TACTAGAGACACTTTCAATAAAGGCAAATGCTTTTATTTGTACACTCTCGGGTGATTATTTACCCCCACC
CTTGCCGTCTGCGCCGTTTAAAAATCAAAGGGGTTCTGCCGCGCATCGCTATGCGCCACTGGCAGGGACA
CGTTGCGATACTGGTGTTTAGTGCTCCACTTAAACTCAGGCACAACCATCCGCGGCAGCTCGGTGAAGTT
TTCACTCCACAGGCTGCGCACCATCACCAACGCGTTTAGCAGGTCGGGCGCCGATATCTTGAAGTCGCAG
TTGGGGCCTCCGCCCTGCGCGCGCGAGTTGCGATACACAGGGTTGCAGCACTGGAACACTATCAGCGCCG
GGTGGTGCACGCTGGCCAGCACGCTCTTGTCGGAGATCAGATCCGCGTCCAGGTCCTCCGCGTTGCTCAG
GGCGAACGGAGTCAACTTTGGTAGCTGCCTTCCCAAAAAGGGCGCGTGCCCAGGCTTTGAGTTGCACTCG
CACCGTAGTGGCATCAAAAGGTGACCGTGCCCGGTCTGGGCGTTAGGATACAGCGCCTGCATAAAAGCCT
TGATCTGCTTAAAAGCCACCTGAGCCTTTGCGCCTTCAGAGAAGAACATGCCGCAAGACTTGCCGGAAAA
CTGATTGGCCGGACAGGCCGCGTCGTGCACGCAGCACCTTGCGTCGGTGTTGGAGATCTGCACCACATTT
CGGCCCCACCGGTTCTTCACGATCTTGGCCTTGCTAGACTGCTCCTTCAGCGCGCGCTGCCCGTTTTCGC
TCGTCACATCCATTTCAATCACGTGCTCCTTATTTATCATAATGCTTCCGTGTAGACACTTAAGCTCGCC
TTCGATCTCAGCGCAGCGGTGCAGCCACAACGCGCAGCCCGTGGGCTCGTGATGCTTGTAGGTCACCTCT
GCAAACGACTGCAGGTACGCCTGCAGGAATCGCCCCATCATCGTCACAAAGGTCTTGTTGCTGGTGAAGG
TCAGCTGCAACCCGCGGTGCTCCTCGTTCAGCCAGGTCTTGCATACGGCCGCCAGAGCTTCCACTTGGTC
AGGCAGTAGTTTGAAGTTCGCCTTTAGATCGTTATCCACGTGGTACTTGTCCATCAGCGCGCGCGCAGCC
TCCATGCCCTTCTCCCACGCAGACACGATCGGCACACTCAGCGGGTTCATCACCGTAATTTCACTTTCCG
CTTCGCTGGGCTCTTCCTCTTCCTCTTGCGTCCGCATACCACGCGCCACTGGGTCGTCTTCATTCAGCCG
CCGCACTGTGCGCTTACCTCCTTTGCCATGCTTGATTAGCACCGGTGGGTTGCTGAAACCCACCATTTGT
AGCGCCACATCTTCTCTTTCTTCCTCGCTGTCCACGATTACCTCTGGTGATGGCGGGCGCTCGGGCTTGG
GAGAAGGGCGCTTCTTTTTCTTCTTGGGCGCAATGGCCAAATCCGCCGCCGAGGTCGATGGCCGCGGGCT
GGGTGTGCGCGGCACCAGCGCGTCTTGTGATGAGTCTTCCTCGTCCTCGGACTCGATACGCCGCCTCATC
CGCTTTTTTGGGGGCGCCCGGGGAGGCGGCGGCGACGGGGACGGGGACGACACGTCCTCCATGGTTGGGG
GACGTCGCGCCGCACCGCGTCCGCGCTCGGGGGTGGTTTCGCGCTGCTCCTCTTCCCGACTGGCCATTTC
CTTCTCCTATAGGCAGAAAAAGATCATGGAGTCAGTCGAGAAGAAGGACAGCCTAACCGCCCCCTCTGAG
TTCGCCACCACCGCCTCCACCGATGCCGCCAACGCGCCTACCACCTTCCCCGTCGAGGCACCCCCGCTTG
AGGAGGAGGAAGTGATTATCGAGCAGGACCCAGGTTTTGTAAGCGAAGACGACGAGGACCGCTCAGTACC
AACAGAGGATAAAAAGCAAGACCAGGACAACGCAGAGGCAAACGAGGAACAAGTCGGGCGGGGGGACGAA
AGGCATGGCGACTACCTAGATGTGGGAGACGACGTGCTGTTGAAGCATCTGCAGCGCCAGTGCGCCATTA
TCTGCGACGCGTTGCAAGAGCGCAGCGATGTGCCCCTCGCCATAGCGGATGTCAGCCTTGCCTACGAACG
CCACCTATTCTCACCGCGCGTACCCCCCAAACGCCAAGAAAACGGCACATGCGAGCCCAACCCGCGCCTC
AACTTCTACCCCGTATTTGCCGTGCCAGAGGTGCTTGCCACCTATCACATCTTTTTCCAAAACTGCAAGA
TACCCCTATCCTGCCGTGCCAACCGCAGCCGAGCGGACAAGCAGCTGGCCTTGCGGCAGGGCGCTGTCAT
ACCTGATATCGCCTCGCTCAACGAAGTGCCAAAAATCTTTGAGGGTCTTGGACGCGACGAGAAGCGCGCG
GCAAACGCTCTGCAACAGGAAAACAGCGAAAATGAAAGTCACTCTGGAGTGTTGGTGGAACTCGAGGGTG
ACAACGCGCGCCTAGCCGTACTAAAACGCAGCATCGAGGTCACCCACTTTGCCTACCCGGCACTTAACCT
ACCCCCCAAGGTCATGAGCACAGTCATGAGTGAGCTGATCGTGCGCCGTGCGCAGCCCCTGGAGAGGGAT
GCAAATTTGCAAGAACAAACAGAGGAGGGCCTACCCGCAGTTGGCGACGAGCAGCTAGCGCGCTGGCTTC
AAACGCGCGAGCCTGCCGACTTGGAGGAGCGACGCAAACTAATGATGGCCGCAGTGCTCGTTACCGTGGA
GCTTGAGTGCATGCAGCGGTTCTTTGCTGACCCGGAGATGCAGCGCAAGCTAGAGGAAACATTGCACTAC
ACCTTTCGACAGGGCTACGTACGCCAGGCCTGCAAGATCTCCAACGTGGAGCTCTGCAACCTGGTCTCCT
ACCTTGGAATTTTGCACGAAAACCGCCTTGGGCAAAACGTGCTTCATTCCACGCTCAAGGGCGAGGCGCG
CCGCGACTACGTCCGCGACTGCGTTTACTTATTTCTATGCTACACCTGGCAGACGGCCATGGGCGTTTGG
CAGCAGTGCTTGGAGGAGTGCAACCTCAAGGAGCTGCAGAAACTGCTAAAGCAAAACTTGAAGGACCTAT
GGACGGCCTTCAACGAGCGCTCCGTGGCCGCGCACCTGGCGGACATCATTTTCCCCGAACGCCTGCTTAA
AACCCTGCAACAGGGTCTGCCAGACTTCACCAGTCAAAGCATGTTGCAGAACTTTAGGAACTTTATCCTA
GAGCGCTCAGGAATCTTGCCCGCCACCTGCTGTGCACTTCCTAGCGACTTTGTGCCCATTAAGTACCGCG
AATGCCCTCCGCCGCTTTGGGGCCACTGCTACCTTCTGCAGCTAGCCAACTACCTTGCCTACCACTCTGA
CATAATGGAAGACGTGAGCGGTGACGGTCTACTGGAGTGTCACTGTCGCTGCAACCTATGCACCCCGCAC
CGCTCCCTGGTTTGCAATTCGCAGCTGCTTAACGAAAGTCAAATTATCGGTACCTTTGAGCTGCAGGGTC
CCTCGCCTGACGAAAAGTCCGCGGCTCCGGGGTTGAAACTCACTCCGGGGCTGTGGACGTCGGCTTACCT
TCGCAAATTTGTACCTGAGGACTACCACGCCCACGAGATTAGGTTCTACGAAGACCAATCCCGCCCGCCT
AATGCGGAGCTTACCGCCTGCGTCATTACCCAGGGCCACATTCTTGGCCAATTGCAAGCCATCAACAAAG
CCCGCCAAGAGTTTCTGCTACGAAAGGGACGGGGGGTTTACTTGGACCCCCAGTCCGGCGAGGAGCTCAA
CCCAATCCCCCCGCCGCCGCAGCCCTATCAGCAGCAGCCGCGGGCCCTTGCTTCCCAGGATGGCACCCAA
AAAGAAGCTGCAGCTGCCGCCGCCACCCACGGACGAGGAGGAATACTGGGACAGTCAGGCAGAGGAGGTT
TTGGACGAGGAGGAGGAGGACATGATGGAAGACTGGGAGAGCCTAGACGAGGAAGCTTCCGAGGTCGAAG
AGGTGTCAGACGAAACACCGTCACCCTCGGTCGCATTCCCCTCGCCGGCGCCCCAGAAATCGGCAACCGG
TTCCAGCATGGCTACAACCTCCGCTCCTCAGGCGCCGCCGGCACTGCCCGTTCGCCGACCCAACCGTAGA
TGGGACACCACTGGAACCAGGGCCGGTAAGTCCAAGCAGCCGCCGCCGTTAGCCCAAGAGCAACAACAGC
GCCAAGGCTACCGCTCATGGCGCGGGCACAAGAACGCCATAGTTGCTTGCTTGCAAGACTGTGGGGGCAA
CATCTCCTTCGCCCGCCGCTTTCTTCTCTACCATCACGGCGTGGCCTTCCCCCGTAACATCCTGCATTAC
TACCGTCATCTCTACAGCCCATACTGCACCGGCGGCAGCGGCAGCAACAGCAGCGGCCACACAGAAGCAA
AGGCGACCGGATAGCAAGACTCTGACAAAGCCCAAGAAATCCACAGCGGCGGCAGCAGCAGGAGGAGGAG
CGCTGCGTCTGGCGCCCAACGAACCCGTATCGACCCGCGAGCTTAGAAACAGGATTTTTCCCACTCTGTA
TGCTATATTTCAACAGAGCAGGGGCCAAGAACAAGAGCTGAAAATAAAAAACAGGTCTCTGCGATCCCTC
ACCCGCAGCTGCCTGTATCACAAAAGCGAAGATCAGCTTCGGCGCACGCTGGAAGACGCGGAGGCTCTCT
TCAGTAAATACTGCGCGCTGACTCTTAAGGACTAGTTTCGCGCCCTTTCTCAAATTTAAGCGCGAAAACT
ACGTCATCTCCAGCGGCCACACCCGGCGCCAGCACCTGTTGTCAGCGCCATTATGAGCAAGGAAATTCCC
ACGCCCTACATGTGGAGTTACCAGCCACAAATGGGACTTGCGGCTGGAGCTGCCCAAGACTACTCAACCC
GAATAAACTACATGAGCGCGGGACCCCACATGATATCCCGGGTCAACGGAATACGCGCCCACCGAAACCG
AATTCTCCTGGAACAGGCGGCTATTACCACCACACCTCGTAATAACCTTAATCCCCGTAGTTGGCCCGCT
GCCCTGGTGTACCAGGAAAGTCCCGCTCCCACCACTGTGGTACTTCCCAGAGACGCCCAGGCCGAAGTTC
AGATGACTAACTCAGGGGCGCAGCTTGCGGGCGGCTTTCGTCACAGGGTGCGGTCGCCCGGGCAGGGTAT
AACTCACCTGACAATCAGAGGGCGAGGTATTCAGCTCAACGACGAGTCGGTGAGCTCCTCGCTTGGTCTC
CGTCCGGACGGGACATTTCAGATCGGCGGCGCCGGCCGCTCTTCATTCACGCCTCGTCAGGCAATCCTAA
CTCTGCAGACCTCGTCCTCTGAGCCGCGCTCTGGAGGCATTGGAACTCTGCAATTTATTGAGGAGTTTGT
GCCATCGGTCTACTTTAACCCCTTCTCGGGACCTCCCGGCCACTATCCGGATCAATTTATTCCTAACTTT
GACGCGGTAAAGGACTCGGCGGACGGCTACGACTGAATGTTAAGTGGAGAGGCAGAGCAACTGCGCCTGA
AACACCTGGTCCACTGTCGCCGCCACAAGTGCTTTGCCCGCGACTCCGGTGAGTTTTGCTACTTTGAATT
GCCCGAGGATCATATCGAGGGCCCGGCGCACGGCGTCCGGCTTACCGCCCAGGGAGAGCTTGCCCGTAGC
CTGATTCGGGAGTTTACCCAGCGCCCCCTGCTAGTTGAGCGGGACAGGGGACCCTGTGTTCTCACTGTGA
TTTGCAACTGTCCTAACCCTGGATTACATCAAGATCTTTGTTGCCATCTCTGTGCTGAGTATAATAAATA
CAGAAATTAAAATATACTGGGGCTCCTATCGCCATCCTGTAAACGCCACCGTCTTCACCCGCCCAAGCAA
ACCAAGGCGAACCTTACCTGGTACTTTTAACATCTCTCCCTCTGTGATTTACAACAGTTTCAACCCAGAC
GGAGTGAGTCTACGAGAGAACCTCTCCGAGCTCAGCTACTCCATCAGAAAAAACACCACCCTCCTTACCT
GCCGGGAACGTACGAGTGCGTCACCGGCCGCTGCACCACACCTACCGCCTGACCGTAAACCAGACTTTTT
CCGGACAGACCTCAATAACTCTGTTTACCAGAACAGGAGGTGAGCTTAGAAAACCCTTAGGGTATTAGGC
CAAAGGCGCAGCTACTGTGGGGTTTATGAACAATTCAAGCAACTCTACGGGCTATTCTAATTCAGGTTTC
TCTAGAAATGGACGGAATTATTACAGAGCAGCGCCTGCTAGAAAGACGCAGGGCAGCGGCCGAGCAACAG
CGCATGAATCAAGAGCTCCAAGACATGGTTAACTTGCACCAGTGCAAAAGGGGTATCTTTTGTCTGGTAA
AGCAGGCCAAAGTCACCTACGACAGTAATACCACCGGACACCGCCTTAGCTACAAGTTGCCAACCAAGCG
TCAGAAATTGGTGGTCATGGTGGGAGAAAAGCCCATTACCATAACTCAGCACTCGGTAGAAACCGAAGGC
TGCATTCACTCACCTTGTCAAGGACCTGAGGATCTCTGCACCCTTATTAAGACCCTGTGCGGTCTCAAAG
ATCTTATTCCCTTTAACTAATAAAAAAAAATAATAAAGCATCACTTACTTAAAATCAGTTAGCAAATTTC
TGTCCAGTTTATTCAGCAGCACCTCCTTGCCCTCCTCCCAGCTCTGGTATTGCAGCTTCCTCCTGGCTGC
AAACTTTCTCCACAATCTAAATGGAATGTCAGTTTCCTCCTGTTCCTGTCCATCCGCACCCACTATCTTC
ATGTTGTTGCAGATGAAGCGCGCAAGACCGTCTGAAGATACCTTCAACCCCGTGTATCCATATGACACGG
AAACCGGTCCTCCAACTGTGCCTTTTCTTACTCCTCCCTTTGTATCCCCCAATGGGTTTCAAGAGAGTCC
CCCTGGGGTACTCTCTTTGCGCCTATCCGAACCTCTAGTTACCTCCAATGGCATGCTTGCGCTCAAAATG
GGCAACGGCCTCTCTCTGGACGAGGCCGGCAACCTTACCTCCCAAAATGTAACCACTGTGAGCCCACCTC
TCAAAAAAACCAAGTCAAACATAAACCTGGAAATATCTGCACCCCTCACAGTTACCTCAGAAGCCCTAAC
TGTGGCTGCCGCCGCACCTCTAATGGTCGCGGGCAACACACTCACCATGCAATCACAGGCCCCGCTAACC
GTGCACGACTCCAAACTTAGCATTGCCACCCAAGGACCCCTCACAGTGTCAGAAGGAAAGCTAGCCCTGC
AAACATCAGGCCCCCTCACCACCACCGATAGCAGTACCCTTACTATCACTGCCTCACCCCCTCTAACTAC
TGCCACTGGTAGCTTGGGCATTGACTTGAAAGAGCCCATTTATACACAAAATGGAAAACTAGGACTAAAG
TACGGGGCTCCTTTGCATGTAACAGACGACCTAAACACTTTGACCGTAGCAACTGGTCCAGGTGTGACTA
TTAATAATACTTCCTTGCAAACTAAAGTTACTGGAGCCTTGGGTTTTGATTCACAAGGCAATATGCAACT
TAATGTAGCAGGAGGACTAAGGATTGATTCTCAAAACAGACGCCTTATACTTGATGTTAGTTATCCGTTT
GATGCTCAAAACCAACTAAATCTAAGACTAGGACAGGGCCCTCTTTTTATAAACTCAGCCCACAACTTGG
ATATTAACTACAACAAAGGCCTTTACTTGTTTACAGCTTCAAACAATTCCAAAAAGCTTGAGGTTAACCT
AAGCACTGCCAAGGGGTTGATGTTTGACGCTACAGCCATAGCCATTAATGCAGGAGATGGGCTTGAATTT
GGTTCACCTAATGCACCAAACACAAATCCCCTCAAAACAAAAATTGGCCATGGCCTAGAATTTGATTCAA
ACAAGGCTATGGTTCCTAAACTAGGAACTGGCCTTAGTTTTGACAGCACAGGTGCCATTACAGTAGGAAA
CAAAAATAATGATAAGCTAACTTTGTGGACCACACCAGCTCCATCTCCTAACTGTAGACTAAATGCAGAG
AAAGATGCTAAACTCACTTTGGTCTTAACAAAATGTGGCAGTCAAATACTTGCTACAGTTTCAGTTTTGG
CTGTTAAAGGCAGTTTGGCTCCAATATCTGGAACAGTTCAAAGTGCTCATCTTATTATAAGATTTGACGA
AAATGGAGTGCTACTAAACAATTCCTTCCTGGACCCAGAATATTGGAACTTTAGAAATGGAGATCTTACT
GAAGGCACAGCCTATACAAACGCTGTTGGATTTATGCCTAACCTATCAGCTTATCCAAAATCTCACGGTA
AAACTGCCAAAAGTAACATTGTCAGTCAAGTTTACTTAAACGGAGACAAAACTAAACCTGTAACACTAAC
CATTACACTAAACGGTACACAGGAAACAGGAGACACAACTCCAAGTGCATACTCTATGTCATTTTCATGG
GACTGGTCTGGCCACAACTACATTAATGAAATATTTGCCACATCCTCTTACACTTTTTCATACATTGCCC
AAGAATAAAGAATCGTTTGTGTTATGTTTCAACGTGTTTATTTTTCAATTGCAGAAAATTTCGAATCATT
TTTCATTCAGTAGTATAGCCCCACCACCACATAGCTTATACAGATCACCGTACCTTAATCAAACTCACAG
AACCCTAGTATTCAACCTGCCACCTCCCTCCCAACACACAGAGTACACAGTCCTTTCTCCCCGGCTGGCC
TTAAAAAGCATCATATCATGGGTAACAGACATATTCTTAGGTGTTATATTCCACACGGTTTCCTGTCGAG
CCAAACGCTCATCAGTGATATTAATAAACTCCCCGGGCAGCTCACTTAAGTTCATGTCGCTGTCCAGCTG
CTGAGCCACAGGCTGCTGTCCAACTTGCGGTTGCTTAACGGGCGGCGAAGGAGAAGTCCACGCCTACATG
GGGGTAGAGTCATAATCGTGCATCAGGATAGGGCGGTGGTGCTGCAGCAGCGCGCGAATAAACTGCTGCC
GCCGCCGCTCCGTCCTGCAGGAATACAACATGGCAGTGGTCTCCTCAGCGATGATTCGCACCGCCCGCAG
CATAAGGCGCCTTGTCCTCCGGGCACAGCAGCGCACCCTGATCTCACTTAAATCAGCACAGTAACTGCAG
CACAGCACCACAATATTGTTCAAAATCCCACAGTGCAAGGCGCTGTATCCAAAGCTCATGGCGGGGACCA
CAGAACCCACGTGGCCATCATACCACAAGCGCAGGTAGATTAAGTGGCGACCCCTCATAAACACGCTGGA
CATAAACATTACCTCTTTTGGCATGTTGTAATTCACCACCTCCCGGTACCATATAAACCTCTGATTAAAC
ATGGCGCCATCCACCACCATCCTAAACCAGCTGGCCAAAACCTGCCCGCCGGCTATACACTGCAGGGAAC
CGGGACTGGAACAATGACAGTGGAGAGCCCAGGACTCGTAACCATGGATCATCATGCTCGTCATGATATC
AATGTTGGCACAACACAGGCACACGTGCATACACTTCCTCAGGATTACAAGCTCCTCCCGCGTTAGAACC
ATATCCCAGGGAACAACCCATTCCTGAATCAGCGTAAATCCCACACTGCAGGGAAGACCTCGCACGTAAC
TCACGTTGTGCATTGTCAAAGTGTTACATTCGGGCAGCAGCGGATGATCCTCCAGTATGGTAGCGCGGGT
TTCTGTCTCAAAAGGAGGTAGACGATCCCTACTGTACGGAGTGCGCCGAGACAACCGAGATCGTGTTGGT
CGTAGTGTCATGCCAAATGGAACGCCGGACGTAGTCATATTTCCTGAAGCAAAACCAGGTGCGGGCGTGA
CAAACAGATCTGCGTCTCCGGTCTCGCCGCTTAGATCGCTCTGTGTAGTAGTTGTAGTATATCCACTCTC
TCAAAGCATCCAGGCGCCCCCTGGCTTCGGGTTCTATGTAAACTCCTTCATGCGCCGCTGCCCTGATAAC
ATCCACCACCGCAGAATAAGCCACACCCAGCCAACCTACACATTCGTTCTGCGAGTCACACACGGGAGGA
GCGGGAAGAGCTGGAAGAACCATGTTTTTTTTTTTATTCCAAAAGATTATCCAAAACCTCAAAATGAAGA
TCTATTAAGTGAACGCGCTCCCCTCCGGTGGCGTGGTCAAACTCTACAGCCAAAGAACAGATAATGGCAT
TTGTAAGATGTTGCACAATGGCTTCCAAAAGGCAAACGGCCCTCACGTCCAAGTGGACGTAAAGGCTAAA
CCCTTCAGGGTGAATCTCCTCTATAAACATTCCAGCACCTTCAACCATGCCCAAATAATTCTCATCTCGC
CACCTTCTCAATATATCTCTAAGCAAATCCCGAATATTAAGTCCGGCCATTGTAAAAATCTGCTCCAGAG
CGCCCTCCACCTTCAGCCTCAAGCAGCGAATCATGATTGCAAAAATTCAGGTTCCTCACAGACCTGTATA
AGATTCAAAAGCGGAACATTAACAAAAATACCGCGATCCCGTAGGTCCCTTCGCAGGGCCAGCTGAACAT
AATCGTGCAGGTCTGCACGGACCAGCGCGGCCACTTCCCCGCCAGGAACCATGACAAAAGAACCCACACT
GATTATGACACGCATACTCGGAGCTATGCTAACCAGCGTAGCCCCGATGTAAGCTTGTTGCATGGGCGGC
GATATAAAATGCAAGGTGCTGCTCAAAAAATCAGGCAAAGCCTCGCGCAAAAAAGAAAGCACATCGTAGT
CATGCTCATGCAGATAAAGGCAGGTAAGCTCCGGAACCACCACAGAAAAAGACACCATTTTTCTCTCAAA
CATGTCTGCGGGTTTCTGCATAAACACAAAATAAAATAACAAAAAAACATTTAAACATTAGAAGCCTGTC
TTACAACAGGAAAAACAACCCTTATAAGCATAAGACGGACTACGGCCATGCCGGCGTGACCGTAAAAAAA
CTGGTCACCGTGATTAAAAAGCACCACCGACAGCTCCTCGGTCATGTCCGGAGTCATAATGTAAGACTCG
GTAAACACATCAGGTTGATTCACATCGGTCAGTGCTAAAAAGCGACCGAAATAGCCCGGGGGAATACATA
CCCGCAGGCGTAGAGACAACATTACAGCCCCCATAGGAGGTATAACAAAATTAATAGGAGAGAAAAACAC
ATAAACACCTGAAAAACCCTCCTGCCTAGGCAAAATAGCACCCTCCCGCTCCAGAACAACATACAGCGCT
TCCACAGCGGCAGCCATAACAGTCAGCCTTACCAGTAAAAAAGAAAACCTATTAAAAAAACACCACTCGA
CACGGCACCAGCTCAATCAGTCACAGTGTAAAAAAGGGCCAAGTGCAGAGCGAGTATATATAGGACTAAA
AAATGACGTAACGGTTAAAGTCCACAAAAAACACCCAGAAAACCGCACGCGAACCTACGCCCAGAAACGA
AAGCCAAAAAACCCACAACTTCCTCAAATCGTCACTTCCGTTTTCCCACGTTACGTCACTTCCCATTTTA
AGAAAACTACAATTCCCAACACATACAAGTTACTCCGCCCTAAAACCTACGTCACCCGCCCCGTTCCCAC
GCCCCGCGCCACGTCACAAACTCCACCCCCTCATTATCATATTGGCTTCAATCCAAAATAAGGTATATTA
TTGATGATGTTAATTAATTTAAATCCGCATGCGATATCGAGCTCTCCCGGGAATTCGGATCTGCGACGCG
AGGCTGGATGGCCTTCCCCATTATGATTCTTCTCGCTTCCGGCGGCATCGGGATGCCCGCGTTGCAGGCC
ATGCTGTCCAGGCAGGTAGATGACGACCATCAGGGACAGCTTCAAGGCCAGCAAAAGGCCAGGAACCGTA
AAAAGGCCGCGTTGCTGGCGTTTTTCCATAGGCTCCGCCCCCCTGACGAGCATCACAAAAATCGACGCTC
AAGTCAGAGGTGGCGAAACCCGACAGGACTATAAAGATACCAGGCGTTTCCCCCTGGAAGCTCCCTCGTG
CGCTCTCCTGTTCCGACCCTGCCGCTTACCGGATACCTGTCCGCCTTTCTCCCTTCGGGAAGCGTGGCGC
TTTCTCATAGCTCACGCTGTAGGTATCTCAGTTCGGTGTAGGTCGTTCGCTCCAAGCTGGGCTGTGTGCA
CGAACCCCCCGTTCAGCCCGACCGCTGCGCCTTATCCGGTAACTATCGTCTTGAGTCCAACCCGGTAAGA
CACGACTTATCGCCACTGGCAGCAGCCACTGGTAACAGGATTAGCAGAGCGAGGTATGTAGGCGGTGCTA
CAGAGTTCTTGAAGTGGTGGCCTAACTACGGCTACACTAGAAGGACAGTATTTGGTATCTGCGCTCTGCT
GAAGCCAGTTACCTTCGGAAAAAGAGTTGGTAGCTCTTGATCCGGCAAACAAACCACCGCTGGTAGCGGT
GGTTTTTTTGTTTGCAAGCAGCAGATTACGCGCAGAAAAAAAGGATCTCAAGAAGATCCTTTGATCTTTT
CTACGGGGTCTGACGCTCAGTGGAACGAAAACTCACGTTAAGGGATTTTGGTCATGAGATTATCAAAAAG
GATCTTCACCTAGATCCTTTTAAATCAATCTAAAGTATATATGAGTAAACTTGGTCTGACAGTTACCAAT
GCTTAATCAGTGAGGCACCTATCTCAGCGATCTGTCTATTTCGTTCATCCATAGTTGCCTGACTCCCCGT
CGTGTAGATAACTACGATACGGGAGGGCTTACCATCTGGCCCCAGTGCTGCAATGATACCGCGAGACCCA
CGCTCACCGGCTCCAGATTTATCAGCAATAAACCAGCCAGCCGGAAGGGCCGAGCGCAGAAGTGGTCCTG
CAACTTTATCCGCCTCCATCCAGTCTATTAATTGTTGCCGGGAAGCTAGAGTAAGTAGTTCGCCAGTTAA
TAGTTTGCGCAACGTTGTTGCCATTGCTACAGGCATCGTGGTGTCACGCTCGTCGTTTGGTATGGCTTCA
TTCAGCTCCGGTTCCCAACGATCAAGGCGAGTTACATGATCCCCCATGTTGTGCAAAAAAGCGGTTAGCT
CCTTCGGTCCTCCGATCGTTGTCAGAAGTAAGTTGGCCGCAGTGTTATCACTCATGGTTATGGCAGCACT
GCATAATTCTCTTACTGTCATGCCATCCGTAAGATGCTTTTCTGTGACTGGTGAGTACTCAACCAAGTCA
TTCTGAGAATAGTGTATGCGGCGACCGAGTTGCTCTTGCCCGGCGTCAACACGGGATAATACCGCGCCAC
ATAGCAGAACTTTAAAAGTGCTCATCATTGGAAAACGTTCTTCGGGGCGAAAACTCTCAAGGATCTTACC
GCTGTTGAGATCCAGTTCGATGTAACCCACTCGTGCACCCAACTGATCTTCAGCATCTTTTACTTTCACC
AGCGTTTCTGGGTGAGCAAAAACAGGAAGGCAAAATGCCGCAAAAAAGGGAATAAGGGCGACACGGAAAT
GTTGAATACTCATACTCTTCCTTTTTCAATATTATTGAAGCATTTATCAGGGTTATTGTCTCATGAGCGG
ATACATATTTGAATGTATTTAGAAAAATAAACAAATAGGGGTTCCGCGCACATTTCCCCGAAAAGTGCCA
CCTGACGTCTAAGAAACCATTATTATCATGACATTAACCTATAAAAATAGGCGTATCACGAGGCCCTTTC
GTCTTCAAGAATTGGATCCGAATTCCCGGGAGAGCTCGATATCGCATGCGGATTTAAATTAATTAA
Features (pLannotate 1.2.2; 45 found; start..end, strand, type, name):
      1..103     +  repeat_region  ITR: inverted terminal repeat of human adenovirus serotype 5 inverted
    191..341     +  misc_signal    Ad5 Ψ: packaging signal for adenovirus serotype 5
    524..576     -  misc_feature   bom (fragment): basis of mobility region from pBR322
    731..1110    +  enhancer       CMV enhancer: human cytomegalovirus immediate early enhancer
   1111..1314    +  promoter       CMV promoter: human cytomegalovirus (CMV) immediate early promoter
   1310..1343    +  LTR            5' LTR (truncated) (fragment): truncated 5' long terminal repeat (LTR) from HIV-1
   1359..1377    +  promoter       T7 promoter: promoter for bacteriophage T7 RNA polymerase
   1407..1431    +  protein_bind   attB1: mutant version of attB; recombination site for the Gateway® BP reaction BP Clonase™
   1468..2610    +  CDS            Dusp6: DUS6_MOUSE - Also known as Mkp3. Experimental evidence at protein level: Swiss-Prot protein existence level 1. Inactivates MAP kinases. Has a specificity for the ERK family (By similarity). Plays an important role in alleviating acute postoperative pain (PubMed:24155322, PubMed:28405172). Necessary for the normal dephosphorylation of the long-lasting phosphorylated forms of spinal MAPK1/3 and MAP kinase p38 induced by peripheral surgery, which drives the resolution of acute postoperative allodynia (PubMed:24155322). Also important for dephosphorylation of MAPK1/3 in local wound tissue, which f
   2644..2668    -  protein_bind   attB2: mutant version of attB; recombination site for the Gateway® BP reaction BP Clonase™
   2694..2735    +  CDS            V5 tag: epitope tag from simian virus 5
   2819..2867    +  polyA_signal   HSV TK poly(A) signal: herpes simplex virus thymidine kinase polyadenylation signal (Cole and Stacy, 1985)
   3149..3568    +  CDS            IX: CAP9_ADE05 - Experimental evidence at protein level: Swiss-Prot protein existence level 1. Structural component of the virion that acts as a cement protein on the capsid exterior and forms triskelion structures consisting of three molecules that stabilize three hexon trimers at the center of each icosahedral facet and fixes the peripentonal hexons. Dispensable for assembly. During virus entry, recruits the anterograde motor kinesin-1 to the capsid docked at the nuclear pore complex thereby subjecting the docked capsid to a pulling force. The resulting tension leads to capsid disruption, disper
   3655..4884    -  CDS            IVa2 (fragment): PKG1_ADEM1 - Protein inferred from homology: Swiss-Prot protein existence level 3. Component of the packaging machinery which encapsidates the viral DNA into preformed capsids and transcriptional activator of the viral major late promoter (MLP). Binds, along with packaging proteins 2 and 3, to the specific packaging sequence on the left end of viral genomic DNA and displays ATPase activity thereby providing the power stroke of the packaging machinery. The activity of packaging protein IVa2 is stimulated by protein 33K which acts as a terminase. May be the protein that pumps DNA into the capsid
   4740..7907    -  CDS            POL: DPOL_ADE05 - Experimental evidence at protein level: Swiss-Prot protein existence level 1. Eukaryotic-type DNA polymerase involved in viral genomic replication. DNA synthesis is protein primed, and acts in a strand displacement replication. Assembles in complex with viral pTP, DBP, host NFIA and host POU2F1/OCT1 on viral origin of replication. The polymerase covalently transfers dCMP onto pTP, thereby initiating complementary strand synthesis. From Human adenovirus C serotype 5 (HAdV-5) (Human adenovirus 5).
   8126..10129   -  CDS            PTP: TERM_ADE05 - Experimental evidence at protein level: Swiss-Prot protein existence level 1. Protein covalently bound to the viral DNA that acts as a primer for viral genomic replication by DNA strand displacement. Assembles on the viral origin of replication in an initiation complex with viral polymerase, DBP, host NFIA and host POU2F1/OCT1. During initiation, the polymerase covalently couples the first dCTP with Ser- 580 of pTP. The terminal protein stimulates the template activity over 20 fold compared to protein-free templates. Neo-synthesized viral genomes are linked to two preterminal prot
  10160..10316   +  ncRNA          VA: Accession: RF00102 - VA RNA
  10415..10572   +  ncRNA          VA: Accession: RF00102 - VA RNA
  10590..11834   +  CDS            L1: PKG3_ADE05 - Experimental evidence at protein level: Swiss-Prot protein existence level 1. Involved in viral genome packaging through its interaction with packaging proteins 1 and 2. After proteolytic cleavage by adenovirus protease, L1 52/55k protein is removed from the capsid during viral maturation. From Human adenovirus C serotype 5 (HAdV-5) (Human adenovirus 5).
  11858..13612   +  CDS            CAP3_ADE05: Experimental evidence at protein level: Swiss-Prot protein existence level 1. Structural component of the virion that acts as a cement protein on the capsid exterior and which mediates the interactions between the hexons, including the peripentonal hexons, and reaches all the way to the penton vertices. Two hexon linking proteins IIIa, one from each facet, stabilize the unique edge interface between a pair of facets. As the virus enters the host cell, hexon linking proteins IIIa are shed concomitant with virion acidification in the endosome. During virus assembly, seems to play a role in the s
  13697..15409   +  CDS            L2: CAPSP_ADE05 - Experimental evidence at protein level: Swiss-Prot protein existence level 1. Major capsid protein that self-associates to form penton base pentamers, each in the shape of a pentagon, situated at the 12 vertices of the pseudo T=25 capsid. Involved in virus secondary attachment to host cell after initial attachment by the fiber protein. Binds host integrin heterodimer ITGAV-ITGB5 (alphaV-beta5) thereby triggering clathrin-mediated endocytosis of virions. Mediates initial virus attachment to CXADR-negative cells. Binding to integrins ITGAV-ITGB5 also seems to induce macropinocytosi
  15419..16012   +  CDS            L2: NP_ADE02 - Experimental evidence at protein level: Swiss-Prot protein existence level 1. Plays a role in the inhibition of host immune response within the nucleus. Interacts with cellular nucleosomes and immobilizes the host immune danger signal HMGB1 on chromatin. In turn, prevents HMGB1 release out of the cell and thus decreases inflammation. Plays also a role in the wrapping and condensation of the viral DNA. May also promote viral genome import into the nucleus. From Human adenovirus C serotype 2 (HAdV-2) (Human adenovirus 2).
  16085..17188   +  CDS            L2: CORE5_ADE05 - Experimental evidence at protein level: Swiss-Prot protein existence level 1. Associates loosely with the viral DNA to form an outer shell around the nucleoprotein-DNA complex and links it with the capsid by binding the endosome lysis protein. Dissociates from the viral genome during entry. Might be involved in nuclear capsid assembly of the viral particles through its association with NPM1/nucleophosmin. From Human adenovirus C serotype 5 (HAdV-5) (Human adenovirus 5).
  17219..17458   +  CDS            COR10_ADE02: Experimental evidence at protein level: Swiss-Prot protein existence level 1. [Pre-core protein X]: Interacts with the viral DNA and aids in tightly condensing it within the capsid. Cleavage of pre-core protein X may serve to partially relax this structure within the mature virion prior to its entry into the nucleus. From Human adenovirus C serotype 2 (HAdV-2) (Human adenovirus 2).
  17544..18293   +  CDS            L3: CAP6_ADE05 - Experimental evidence at protein level: Swiss-Prot protein existence level 1. [Protease cofactor]: Cofactor that activates the viral protease. Binds to viral protease in a 1:1 ratio. From Human adenovirus C serotype 5 (HAdV-5) (Human adenovirus 5).
  18382..21237   +  CDS            L3 (sequence partly withheld): CAPSH_ADE05 - Experimental evidence at protein level: Swiss-Prot protein existence level 1. Major capsid protein that self-associates to form 240 hexon trimers, each in the shape of a hexagon, building most of the pseudo T=25 capsid. Assembled into trimeric units with the help of the chaperone shutoff protein. Transported by pre-protein VI to the nucleus where it associates with other structural proteins to form an empty capsid. Might be involved, through its interaction with host dyneins, in the intracellular microtubule-dependent transport of incoming viral capsid to the nucleus. From Human
  21273..21884   +  CDS            L3: PRO_ADE05 - Experimental evidence at transcript level: Swiss-Prot protein existence level 2. Cleaves viral precursor proteins (pTP, pIIIa, pVI, pVII, pVIII, and pX) inside newly assembled particles giving rise to mature virions. Protease complexed to its cofactor slides along the viral DNA to specifically locate and cleave the viral precursors. Mature virions have a weakened organization compared to the unmature virions, thereby facilitating subsequent uncoating. Without maturation, the particle lacks infectivity and is unable to uncoat. Late in adenovirus infection, in the cytoplasm, may part
  21986..23572   -  CDS            DBP: DNB2_ADE05 - Experimental evidence at protein level: Swiss-Prot protein existence level 1. Plays a role in the elongation phase of viral strand displacement replication by unwinding the template in an ATP- independent fashion, employing its capacity to form multimers. Also enhances the rate of initiation. Released from template upon second strand synthesis. Assembles in complex with viral pTP, viral pol, host NFIA and host POU2F1/OCT1 on viral origin of replication. Covers the whole ssDNA genome during synthesis. The complementary strand synthesis induces its relese from DNA template. May inhi
  23601..26021   +  CDS            L4: SHUT_ADE05 - Experimental evidence at protein level: Swiss-Prot protein existence level 1. Protein that inhibits host translation while promoting late viral translation by ribosome shunting. Blocks host cap-dependent translation by binding to eIF4G, displacing MKNK1 from cap initiation complexes and preventing EIF4E phosphorylation. Binds to the tripartite leader sequence of viral late mRNAs and recruits host eIF4G, PABPC1/poly-A binding protein and 40S ribosomes subunits on viral mRNAs, allowing ribosome shunting and efficient translation of late viral mRNAs even though conventional translati
  26234..26617   +  CDS            SF33K_ADE02 (fragment): Experimental evidence at protein level: Swiss-Prot protein existence level 1. Probably functions as the small terminase that is part of the molecular motor that translocates genomic DNA in empty capsid during DNA packaging. This motor is located at a unique vertex and comprises at least the IVa2 ATPase, the small terminase 33K and probably a portal. Forms a ring-like structure of about 17 nm in which genomic DNA is translocated into the capsid. Stimulates IVa2 ATPase activity in the presence of the viral genome. Once the DNA is packaged, the terminase detaches: the 33K protein is present in th
  26708..27388   +  CDS            L4: CAP8_ADE02 - Experimental evidence at protein level: Swiss-Prot protein existence level 1. [Hexon-linking protein-C]: Structural component of the virion that acts as a cement protein on the capsid interior and which glue the peripentonal hexons and group-of-nine hexons together. From Human adenovirus C serotype 2 (HAdV-2) (Human adenovirus 2).
  27392..27712   +  CDS            E312_ADE02: Experimental evidence at protein level: Swiss-Prot protein existence level 1. From Human adenovirus C serotype 2 (HAdV-2) (Human adenovirus 2).
  28127..28492   +  CDS            E3145_ADE02: Experimental evidence at protein level: Swiss-Prot protein existence level 1. May prevent Nf-kappaB activation by immune signals like Tumor necrosis factor, presumably by inhibiting NFKB1 dimer DNA-binding. May act directly at the TNF receptor to inhibit signaling. From Human adenovirus C serotype 2 (HAdV-2) (Human adenovirus 2).
  28523..28687   -  CDS            UXP_ADE05 (fragment): Experimental evidence at transcript level: Swiss-Prot protein existence level 2. Might play a role in viral replication since it is associated with viral replication centers. Seems to have an effect on DBP localization. From Human adenovirus C serotype 5 (HAdV-5) (Human adenovirus 5).
  28698..30440   +  CDS            SPIKE_ADE05: Experimental evidence at protein level: Swiss-Prot protein existence level 1. Forms spikes that protrude from each vertex of the icosahedral capsid. Interacts with host coxsackievirus and adenovirus receptor CXADR located at the cell tight junctions to provide virion initial attachment to target cell. The fiber protein binds to CXADR with a higher affinity than CXADR binds to itself, thereby blocking the cell-cell adhesion function of CXADR dimers and leading to local disruption of the tight junction. Fiber protein present on neo- synthesized particles may thus disrupt the junctional integrity
  30573..30650   -  CDS            E417_ADE03: Protein predicted: Swiss-Prot protein existence level 4. From Human adenovirus B serotype 3 (HAdV-3) (Human adenovirus 3).
  30852..31733   -  CDS            E434_ADE02: Experimental evidence at protein level: Swiss-Prot protein existence level 1. Plays a major role to prevent cellular inhibition of viral genome replication by nuclear bodies. Assembles an SCF-like E3 ubiquitin ligase complex based on the cellular proteins ELOB, ELOC, CUL5 and RBX1, in cooperation with viral E1B-55K. This viral RING-type ligase ubiquitinates cellular substrates prior to proteasomal degradation: p53/TP53, LIG4, MRE11-RAD50-NBS1 (MRN) complex, ITGA3, DAXX and BLM. From Human adenovirus C serotype 2 (HAdV-2) (Human adenovirus 2).
  32012..32359   -  CDS            E411_ADE05: Experimental evidence at protein level: Swiss-Prot protein existence level 1. From Human adenovirus C serotype 5 (HAdV-5) (Human adenovirus 5).
  32359..32748   -  CDS            E4RF2_ADE02: Protein predicted: Swiss-Prot protein existence level 4. From Human adenovirus C serotype 2 (HAdV-2) (Human adenovirus 2).
  32799..33182   -  CDS            E4RF1_ADE02: Experimental evidence at protein level: Swiss-Prot protein existence level 1. May modulate tight-junctions functions of infected cells through interactions with PDZ proteins. E4 ORF1 has ben show for Adenovirus 9 to interact with protein involved in tight junction regulation. May play a role in mTOR activation by activating PI3- kinase, thus overriding cellular checkpoint for translation. From Human adenovirus C serotype 2 (HAdV-2) (Human adenovirus 2).
  33492..33594   -  repeat_region  ITR: inverted terminal repeat of human adenovirus serotype 5 inverted
  33648..33772   +  CDS            TcR (fragment): tetracycline efflux protein; tet; confers resistance to tetracycline
  33818..34406   -  rep_origin     ori: high-copy-number ColE1/pMB1/pBR322/pUC origin of replication
  34558..35418   -  CDS            AmpR: β-lactamase; bla; confers resistance to ampicillin, carbenicillin, and related antibiotics
  35419..35523   -  promoter       AmpR promoter: bla
