[The description below was written by a language model from this plasmid's Addgene catalogue record and pLannotate feature annotations shown in this document.]
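Description:
Ad-MKP-3 C293S is an adenoviral expression construct built on the Invitrogen pAd/CMV/V5-DEST Gateway destination backbone, intended to deliver a mutant mouse MKP-3 (Dusp6) to mammalian cells. The plasmid carries most of a human adenovirus serotype 5 genome bounded by left and right inverted terminal repeats, with the Ad5 Ψ packaging signal near the left end. The feature table shows the viral replication genes (polymerase, preterminal protein, DNA-binding protein), VA RNAs, the late structural genes (hexon, penton base, fiber and others), E4 open reading frames and some residual E3 reading frames. No E1 genes are annotated, and the expression cassette sits next to the left ITR and packaging signal. This fits a vector that needs a complementing packaging cell line to produce virus. Outside the ITRs, a high-copy ColE1/pUC-type origin and an ampicillin resistance gene with its bla promoter allow propagation and selection in E. coli.

The payload is the mouse Dusp6 coding sequence, about 1.1 kb, flanked by attB1 and attB2 sites left by Gateway recombination. It is driven by the CMV immediate-early enhancer and promoter and terminated by the HSV thymidine kinase polyadenylation signal. A T7 promoter lies just upstream of the insert. A V5 epitope is annotated downstream of attB2, but the catalogue lists no tag, suggesting the insert retains its own stop codon. MKP-3 is a dual-specificity phosphatase that inactivates ERK-family MAP kinases. The cysteine 293 to serine change is recorded, but its functional effect is not stated; the associated publication concerns the MKP-3/FOXO1 interaction and gluconeogenesis. The sequenced record (35,681 nt) is shorter than the listed total size of 37,832 bp, a discrepancy the record does not explain.
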