Addgene plasmid #131525: Ad-MKP-3 C293S
Purpose: Expresses MKP-3 with C293S mutation in mammalian cells
Depositing lab: Haiyan Xu. Depositing organization: Brown University. Publication: Mapping MKP-3/FOXO1 interaction and evaluating the effect on gluconeogenesis. Jiao P, Feng B, Xu H. PLoS One. 2012;7(7):e41168. doi: 10.1371/journal.pone.0041168. Epub 2012 Jul 25. PubMed 22848439.
Backbone
  Vector backbone: pAd/CMV/V5-DEST
  Backbone manufacturer: Invitrogen (Life Technologies)
  Backbone size w/o insert (bp): 36686
  Total vector size (bp): 37832
  Modifications to backbone: No
  Vector type: Adenoviral
Growth in bacteria
  Bacterial resistance: Ampicillin, 100 μg/mL
  Growth temperature: 37°C
  Growth strain: NEB Stable
  Copy number: Unknown
Gene/Insert
  Gene/Insert name: Mitogen-activated protein kinase phosphatase 3 (alt name: Mkp-3)
  Species: M. musculus (mouse)
  Insert size (bp): 1146
  Mutation: changed Cysteine 293 to Serine
  GenBank ID: NM_026268.3
  Entrez Gene: Dusp6 (a.k.a. 1300019I03Rik, MKP-3, MKP3, PYST1)
  Promoter: CMV
  Tag / fusion protein: No
  Cloning method: Gateway Cloning
  Sequencing primers: 5′ T7 primer TAATACGACTCACTATAGGG
Terms and licenses: Academic/Nonprofit Terms; Industry Terms: Not Available to Industry
How to cite: Ad-MKP-3 C293S was a gift from Haiyan Xu (Addgene plasmid # 131525 ; http://n2t.net/addgene:131525 ; RRID:Addgene_131525)
